>Addgene plasmid #65047 | pET28b-His tagged nuclear Pif1 | depositor full sequence | sequence record 228626 | pET28b-His tagged nuclear Pif1 sequence 7777 bps
TGGCGAATGGG
[124 nt withheld, positions 12-135]
C
[91 nt withheld, positions 137-227]
A
[49 nt withheld, positions 229-277]
CCTTTGACGTTGGAGTCCACGTTCTTT
[37 nt withheld, positions 305-341]
ACCCTATCTCGGTCTATTCTTTTGATTTATAAGGGATTTTGCCGATTTCGGCCTATTGGTTAAAAAATGA
GCTGATTTAACAAAAATTTAACGCGAATTTTAACAAAATATTAACGTTTACAATTTCAGGTGGCACTTTT
CGGGGAAATGTGCGCGGAACCCCTATTTGTTTATTTTTCTAAATACATTCAAATATGTATCCGCTCATGA
ATTAATTCTTAGAAAAACTCATCGAGCATCAAATGAAACTGCAATTTATTCATATCAGGATTATCAATAC
CATATTTTTGAAAAAGCCGTTTCTGTAATGAAGGAGAAAACTCACCGAGGCAGTTCCATAGGATGGCAAG
ATCCTGGTATCGGTCTGCGATTCCGACTCGTCCAACATCAATACAACCTATTAATTTCCCCTCGTCAAAA
ATAAGGTTATCAAGTGAGAAATCACCATGAGTGACGACTGAATCCGGTGAGAATGGCAAAAGTTTATGCA
TTTCTTTCCAGACTTGTTCAACAGGCCAGCCATTACGCTCGTCATCAAAATCACTCGCATCAACCAAACC
GTTATTCATTCGTGATTGCGCCTGAGCGAGACGAAATACGCGATCGCTGTTAAAAGGACAATTACAAACA
GGAATCGAATGCAACCGGCGCAGGAACACTGCCAGCGCATCAACAATATTTTCACCTGAATCAGGATATT
CTTCTAATACCTGGAATGCTGTTTTCCCGGGGATCGCAGTGGTGAGTAACCATGCATCATCAGGAGTACG
GATAAAATGCTTGATGGTCGGAAGAGGCATAAATTCCGTCAGCCAGTTTAGTCTGACCATCTCATCTGTA
ACATCATTGGCAACGCTACCTTTGCCATGTTTCAGAAACAACTCTGGCGCATCGGGCTTCCCATACAATC
GATAGATTGTCGCACCTGATTGCCCGACATTATCGCGAGCCCATTTATACCCATATAAATCAGCATCCAT
GTTGGAATTTAATCGCGGCCTAGAGCAAGACGTTTCCCGTTGAATATGGCTCATAACACCCCTTGTATTA
CTGTTTATGTAAGCAGACAGTTTTATTGTTCATGACCAAAATCCCTTAACGTGAGTTTTCGTTCCACTGA
GCGTCAGACCCCGTAGAAAAGATCAAAGGATCTTCTTGAGATCCTTTTTTTCTGCGCGTAATCTGCTGCT
TGCAAACAAAAAAACCACCGCTACCAGCGGTGGTTTGTTTGCCGGATCAAGAGCTACCAACTCTTTTTCC
GAAGGTAACTGGCTTCAGCAGAGCGCAGATACCAAATACTGTCCTTCTAGTGTAGCCGTAGTTAGGCCAC
CACTTCAAGAACTCTGTAGCACCGCCTACATACCTCGCTCTGCTAATCCTGTTACCAGTGGCTGCTGCCA
GTGGCGATAAGTCGTGTCTTACCGGGTTGGACTCAAGACGATAGTTACCGGATAAGGCGCAGCGGTCGGG
CTGAACGGGGGGTTCGTGCACACAGCCCAGCTTGGAGCGAACGACCTACACCGAACTGAGATACCTACAG
CGTGAGCTATGAGAAAGCGCCACGCTTCCCGAAGGGAGAAAGGCGGACAGGTATCCGGTAAGCGGCAGGG
TCGGAACAGGAGAGCGCACGAGGGAGCTTCCAGGGGGAAACGCCTGGTATCTTTATAGTCCTGTCGGGTT
TCGCCACCTCTGACTTGAGCGTCGATTTTTGTGATGCTCGTCAGGGGGGCGGAGCCTATGGAAAAACGCC
AGCAACGCGGCCTTTTTACGGTTCCTGGCCTTTTGCTGGCCTTTTGCTCACATGTTCTTTCCTGCGTTAT
CCCCTGATTCTGTGGATAACCGTATTACCGCCTTTGAGTGAGCTGATACCGCTCGCCGCAGCCGAACGAC
CGAGCGCAGCGAGTCAGTGAGCGAGGAAGCGGAAGAGCGCCTGATGCGGTATTTTCTCCTTACGCATCTG
TGCGGTATTTCACACCGCATATATGGTGCACTCTCAGTACAATCTGCTCTGATGCCGCATAGTTAAGCCA
GTATACACTCCGCTATCGCTACGTGACTGGGTCATGGCTGCGCCCCGACACCCGCCAACACCCGCTGACG
CGCCCTGACGGGCTTGTCTGCTCCCGGCATCCGCTTACAGACAAGCTGTGACCGTCTCCGGGAGCTGCAT
GTGTCAGAGGTTTTCACCGTCATCACCGAAACGCGCGAGGCAGCTGCGGTAAAGCTCATCAGCGTGGTCG
TGAAGCGATTCACAGATGTCTGCCTGTTCATCCGCGTCCAGCTCGTTGAGTTTCTCCAGAAGCGTTAATG
TCTGGCTTCTGATAAAGCGGGCCATGTTAAGGGCGGTTTTTTCCTGTTTGGTCACTGATGCCTCCGTGTA
AGGGGGATTTCTGTTCATGGGGGTAATGATACCGATGAAACGAGAGAGGATGCTCACGATACGGGTTACT
GATGATGAACATGCCCGGTTACTGGAACGTTGTGAGGGTAAACAACTGGCGGTATGGATGCGGCGGGACC
AGAGAAAAATCACTCAGGGTCAATGCCAGCGCTTCGTTAATACAGATGTAGGTGTTCCACAGGGTAGCCA
GCAGCATCCTGCGATGCAGATCCGGAACATAATGGTGCAGGGCGCTGACTTCCGCGTTTCCAGACTTTAC
GAAACACGGAAACCGAAGACCATTCATGTTGTTGCTCAGGTCGCAGACGTTTTGCAGCAGCAGTCGCTTC
ACGTTCGCTCGCGTATCGGTGATTCATTCTGCTAACCAGTAAGGCAACCCCGCCAGCCTAGCCGGGTCCT
CAACGACAGGAGCACGATCATGCGCACCCGTGGGGCCGCCATGCCGGCGATAATGGCCTGCTTCTCGCCG
AAACGTTTGGTGGCGGGACCAGTGACGAAGGCTTGAGCGAGGGCGTGCAAGATTCCGAATACCGCAAGCG
ACAGGCCGATCATCGTCGCGCTCCAGCGAAAGCGGTCCTCGCCGAAAATGACCCAGAGCGCTGCCGGCAC
CTGTCCTACGAGTTGCATGATAAAGAAGACAGTCATAAGTGCGGCGACGATAGTCATGCCCCGCGCCCAC
CGGAAGGAGCTGACTGGGTTGAAGGCTCTCAAGGGCATCGGTCGAGATCCCGGTGCCTAATGAGTGAGCT
AACTTACATTAATTGCGTTGCGCTCACTGCCCGCTTTCCAGTCGGGAAACCTGTCGTGCCAGCTGCATTA
ATGAATCGGCCAACGCGCGGGGAGAGGCGGTTTGCGTATTGGGCGCCAGGGTGGTTTTTCTTTTCACCAG
TGAGACGGGCAACAGCTGATTGCCCTTCACCGCCTGGCCCTGAGAGAGTTGCAGCAAGCGGTCCACGCTG
GTTTGCCCCAGCAGGCGAAAATCCTGTTTGATGGTGGTTAACGGCGGGATATAACATGAGCTGTCTTCGG
TATCGTCGTATCCCACTACCGAGATATCCGCACCAACGCGCAGCCCGGACTCGGTAATGGCGCGCATTGC
GCCCAGCGCCATCTGATCGTTGGCAACCAGCATCGCAGTGGGAACGATGCCCTCATTCAGCATTTGCATG
GTTTGTTGAAAACCGGACATGGCACTCCAGTCGCCTTCCCGTTCCGCTATCGGCTGAATTTGATTGCGAG
TGAGATATTTATGCCAGCCAGCCAGACGCAGACGCGCCGAGACAGAACTTAATGGGCCCGCTAACAGCGC
GATTTGCTGGTGACCCAATGCGACCAGATGCTCCACGCCCAGTCGCGTACCGTCTTCATGGGAGAAAATA
ATACTGTTGATGGGTGTCTGGTCAGAGACATCAAGAAATAACGCCGGAACATTAGTGCAGGCAGCTTCCA
CAGCAATGGCATCCTGGTCATCCAGCGGATAGTTAATGATCAGCCCACTGACGCGTTGCGCGAGAAGATT
GTGCACCGCCGCTTTACAGGCTTCGACGCCGCTTCGTTCTACCATCGACACCACCACGCTGGCACCCAGT
TGATCGGCGCGAGATTTAATCGCCGCGACAATTTGCGACGGCGCGTGCAGGGCCAGACTGGAGGTGGCAA
CGCCAATCAGCAACGACTGTTTGCCCGCCAGTTGTTGTGCCACGCGGTTGGGAATGTAATTCAGCTCCGC
CATCGCCGCTTCCACTTTTTCCCGCGTTTTCGCAGAAACGTGGCTGGCCTGGTTCACCACGCGGGAAACG
GTCTGATAAGAGACACCGGCATACTCTGCGACATCGTATAACGTTACTGGTTTCACATTCACCACCCTGA
ATTGACTCTCTTCCGGGCGCTATCATGCCATACCGCGAAAGGTTTTGCGCCATTCGATGGTGTCCGGGAT
CTCGACGCTCTCCCTTATGCGACTCCTGCATTAGGAAGCAGCCCAGTAGTAGGTTGAGGCCGTTGAGCAC
CGCCGCCGCAAGGAATGGTGCATGCAAGGAGATGGCGCCCAACAGTCCCCCGGCCACGGGGCCTGCCACC
ATACCCACGCCGAAACAAGCGCTCATGAGCCCGAAGTGGCGAGCCCGATCTTCCCCATCGGTGATGTCGG
CGATATAGGCGCCAGCAACCGCACCTGTGGCGCCGGTGATGCCGGCCACGATGCGTCCGGCGTAGAGGAT
CGAGATCTCGATCCCGCGAAATTAATACGACTCACTATAGGGGAATTGTGAGCGGATAACAATTCCCCTC
TAGAAATAATTTTGTTTAACTTTAAGAAGGAGATATACCATGGGCAGCAGCCATCATCATCATCATCACA
GCAGCGGCCTGGTGCCGCGCGGCAGCCATATGAGTAGTCGTGGTTTCAGGTCTAATAACTTTATTCAAGC
ACAATTGAAGCATCCTTCCATACTTTCAAAAGAAGACCTAGATTTGCTCTCTGATTCGGATGATTGGGAA
GAACCTGATTGCATACAGTTAGAAACTGAGAAGCAAGAAAAGAAAATTATCACTGACATACATAAAGAAG
ACCCGGTGGACAAAAAGCCTATGAGGGATAAAAATGTCATGAATTTTATCAATAAAGACAGTCCTTTATC
CTGGAACGATATGTTTAAACCCAGTATAATACAACCACCGCAGTTAATTTCTGAAAACTCATTTGACCAG
AGCAGTCAAAAAAAATCGAGATCGACAGGATTCAAGAATCCATTAAGACCAGCGTTGAAAAAGGAAAGTT
CTTTTGATGAACTTCAAAATAATTCTATATCTCAAGAGAGAAGTTTGGAAATGATAAATGAAAACGAAAA
GAAGAAAATGCAATTTGGAGAAAAGATTGCTGTTTTGACGCAAAGACCTAGCTTCACTGAATTGCAGAAT
GACCAAGATGACAGTAACTTGAATCCCCATAATGGTGTGAAAGTCAAGATACCGATTTGCTTAAGCAAAG
AACAAGAAAGTATCATCAAGTTGGCGGAAAATGGCCACAACATTTTTTATACAGGGAGTGCCGGTACCGG
TAAATCCATTCTTTTACGTGAAATGATAAAAGTTTTAAAAGGCATATATGGTAGGGAGAATGTTGCAGTC
ACTGCTTCCACGGGTTTAGCTGCTTGTAATATCGGTGGTATAACCATACACTCGTTCGCTGGTATAGGAT
TAGGAAAAGGTGATGCGGATAAACTCTATAAAAAAGTTCGTAGGTCTCGAAAGCACCTAAGGCGCTGGGA
AAATATTGGTGCTTTGGTTGTCGATGAAATATCAATGTTAGACGCAGAACTGCTTGATAAACTCGATTTC
ATAGCTAGAAAAATACGGAAAAATCATCAACCCTTCGGTGGAATTCAACTCATCTTCTGTGGCGATTTTT
TCCAGTTACCGCCAGTATCAAAAGATCCTAATAGACCAACTAAGTTTGCTTTCGAATCCAAGGCTTGGAA
AGAAGGTGTAAAGATGACGATTATGCTACAAAAGGTTTTTAGACAGCGAGGCGATGTTAAGTTCATTGAC
ATGTTGAATCGGATGAGACTAGGCAATATTGATGATGAAACAGAAAGAGAGTTCAAGAAGCTTTCTAGAC
CATTGCCAGACGATGAAATTATTCCCGCGGAACTTTATAGTACCAGAATGGAAGTAGAAAGGGCCAATAA
TTCAAGGCTAAGTAAATTGCCAGGCCAGGTGCATATTTTTAATGCAATCGATGGCGGTGCTTTGGAAGAC
GAAGAGTTAAAGGAAAGGCTGTTACAAAATTTTTTAGCTCCAAAGGAATTACATTTGAAAGTTGGCGCTC
AGGTTATGATGGTAAAAAATCTAGACGCAACATTAGTTAATGGATCCCTTGGTAAAGTCATCGAATTCAT
GGATCCAGAAACATATTTTTGCTATGAGGCGCTAACAAACGATCCATCTATGCCTCCAGAAAAACTCGAG
ACTTGGGCAGAAAACCCTTCAAAACTAAAAGCTGCAATGGAGAGGGAGCAAAGTGATGGGGAAGAAAGTG
CGGTAGCTAGTCGCAAATCTTCAGTGAAGGAGGGATTTGCTAAGAGTGATATAGGTGAGCCGGTCTCTCC
CCTAGATTCCTCAGTTTTTGACTTCATGAAGAGAGTCAAGACAGATGACGAAGTTGTGCTGGAAAATATA
AAACGCAAGGAACAACTGATGCAGACCATACATCAAAACTCTGCAGGAAAACGAAGGTTACCTCTCGTGA
GATTCAAAGCTTCTGATATGAGTACGAGGATGGTGCTTGTCGAGCCGGAGGATTGGGCGATAGAAGACGA
AAATGAAAAGCCACTGGTATCAAGGGTTCAATTACCGCTAATGCTTGCCTGGTCACTATCCATTCACAAA
TCTCAGGGTCAGACACTTCCAAAAGTTAAAGTGGATTTACGTAGAGTATTCGAAAAGGGTCAGGCGTACG
TTGCCCTTTCTAGAGCTGTTTCAAGAGAAGGACTACAGGTGTTAAATTTTGACAGAACTAGGATCAAAGC
ACATCAAAAGGTAATTGATTTTTATCTTACTTTATCTTCAGCCGAAAGTGCCTATAAGCAACTTGAGGCA
GATGAGCAAGTGAAAAAAAGGAAGTTAGACTACGCACCAGGCCCTAAATATAAGGCTAAATCCAAGTCAA
AGTCAAATTCTCCAGCACCCATATCAGCGACCACACAATCTAATAATGGTATCGCAGCGATGTTGCAAAG
ACACAGTAGGAAGAGATTTCAGTTGAAAAAAGAGTCTAATAGTAATCAAGTTCATTCATTGGTTTCCGAC
GAACCTCGTGGTCAGGATACCGAAGACCACATCTTAGAATAAGTCGACAAGCTTGCGGCCGCACTCGAGC
ACCACCACCACCACCACTGAGATCCGGCTGCTAACAAAGCCCGAAAGGAAGCTGAGTTGGCTGCTGCCAC
CGCTGAGCAATAACTAGCATAACCCCTTGGGGCCTCTAAACGGGTCTTGAGGGGTTTTTTGCTGAAAGGA
GGAACTATATCCGGAT
Features (pLannotate 1.2.2; 21 found; start..end, strand, type, name):
     12..467     +  rep_origin     f1 ori (sequence partly withheld): f1 bacteriophage origin of replication; arrow indicates direction of (+) strand synthesis
    494..551     +  promoter       AmpR promoter (fragment): bla
    560..1375    -  CDS            KanR: aminoglycoside phosphotransferase; aph(3')-Ia; confers resistance to kanamycin in bacteria or G418 (Geneticin®) in eukaryotes
   1497..2085    +  rep_origin     ori: high-copy-number ColE1/pMB1/pBR322/pUC origin of replication
   2271..2413    -  misc_feature   bom: basis of mobility region from pBR322
   2515..2706    -  CDS            rop: Rop protein, which maintains plasmids at low copy number; rop
   2723..3103    +  CDS            YPB1_ECOLX: Protein predicted: Swiss-Prot protein existence level 4. From Escherichia coli.
   3175..3466    -  CDS            TcR (fragment): tetracycline efflux protein; tet; confers resistance to tetracycline
   3481..3502    -  protein_bind   CAP binding site: CAP binding activates transcription in the presence of cAMP. E. coli catabolite activator protein
   3515..4597    -  CDS            lacI: lac repressor; lacI; The lac repressor binds to the lac operator to inhibit transcription in E. coli. This inhibition can be relieved by adding lactose or isopropyl-β-D-thiogalactopyranoside (IPTG).
   4598..4675    -  promoter       lacI promoter: lacI
   4683..4962    -  CDS            TcR (fragment): tetracycline efflux protein; tet; confers resistance to tetracycline
   4984..5002    +  promoter       T7 promoter: promoter for bacteriophage T7 RNA polymerase
   5003..5027    +  protein_bind   lac operator: The lac repressor binds to the lac operator to inhibit transcription in E. coli. This inhibition can be relieved by adding lactose or isopropyl-β-D-thiogalactopyranoside (IPTG). lac repressor encoded by lacI
   5042..5064    +  RBS            RBS: efficient ribosome binding site from bacteriophage T7 gene 10 (Olins and Rangwala, 1989)
   5083..5099    +  CDS            capTEV™ (fragment): composite tag for in vivo biotinylation, TEV protease cleavage, and 6xHis tagging
   5110..5127    +  CDS            thrombin site: thrombin recognition and cleavage site
   5131..7590    +  CDS            PIF1: PIF1_YEAST - Also known as TST1. Experimental evidence at protein level: Swiss-Prot protein existence level 1. DNA-dependent ATPase and 5'-3' DNA helicase required for the maintenance of both mitochondrial and nuclear genome stability. Efficiently unwinds G-quadruplex (G4) DNA structures and forked RNA-DNA hybrids. Appears to move along DNA in single nucleotide or base pair steps, powered by hydrolysis of 1 molecule of ATP. Processes at an unwinding rate of about 75 bp/s. Resolves G4 structures, preventing replication pausing and double-strand breaks (DSBs) at G4 motifs. Involved in the mainte
   7621..7638    +  CDS            9xHis (fragment): 9xHis affinity tag
   7648..7697    +  CDS            SET1 (fragment): solubility-enhancement tag derived from T7 phage gene 10B
   7705..7752    +  terminator     T7 terminator: transcription terminator for bacteriophage T7 RNA polymerase
