>Addgene plasmid #65047 | pET28b-His tagged nuclear Pif1 | addgene full sequence | sequence record 236326 | Addgene NGS Result
AGCCAGCCAGACGCAGACGCGCCGAGACAGAACTTAATGGGCCCGCTAACAGCGCGATTTGCTGGTGACC
CAATGCGACCAGATGCTCCACGCCCAGTCGCGTACCGTCTTCATGGGAGAAAATAATACTGTTGATGGGT
GTCTGGTCAGAGACATCAAGAAATAACGCCGGAACATTAGTGCAGGCAGCTTCCACAGCAATGGCATCCT
GGTCATCCAGCGGATAGTTAATGATCAGCCCACTGACGCGTTGCGCGAGAAGATTGTGCACCGCCGCTTT
ACAGGCTTCGACGCCGCTTCGTTCTACCATCGACACCACCACGCTGGCACCCAGTTGATCGGCGCGAGAT
TTAATCGCCGCGACAATTTGCGACGGCGCGTGCAGGGCCAGACTGGAGGTGGCAACGCCAATCAGCAACG
ACTGTTTGCCCGCCAGTTGTTGTGCCACGCGGTTGGGAATGTAATTCAGCTCCGCCATCGCCGCTTCCAC
TTTTTCCCGCGTTTTCGCAGAAACGTGGCTGGCCTGGTTCACCACGCGGGAAACGGTCTGATAAGAGACA
CCGGCATACTCTGCGACATCGTATAACGTTACTGGTTTCACATTCACCACCCTGAATTGACTCTCTTCCG
GGCGCTATCATGCCATACCGCGAAAGGTTTTGCGCCATTCGATGGTGTCCGGGATCTCGACGCTCTCCCT
TATGCGACTCCTGCATTAGGAAGCAGCCCAGTAGTAGGTTGAGGCCGTTGAGCACCGCCGCCGCAAGGAA
TGGTGCATGCAAGGAGATGGCGCCCAACAGTCCCCCGGCCACGGGGCCTGCCACCATACCCACGCCGAAA
CAAGCGCTCATGAGCCCGAAGTGGCGAGCCCGATCTTCCCCATCGGTGATGTCGGCGATATAGGCGCCAG
CAACCGCACCTGTGGCGCCGGTGATGCCGGCCACGATGCGTCCGGCGTAGAGGATCGAGATCTCGATCCC
GCGAAATTAATACGACTCACTATAGGGGAATTGTGAGCGGATAACAATTCCCCTCTAGAAATAATTTTGT
TTAACTTTAAGAAGGAGATATACCATGGGCAGCAGCCATCATCATCATCATCACAGCAGCGGCCTGGTGC
CGCGCGGCAGCCATATGAGTAGTCGTGGTTTCAGGTCTAATAACTTTATTCAAGCACAATTGAAGCATCC
TTCCATACTTTCAAAAGAAGACCTAGATTTGCTCTCTGATTCGGATGATTGGGAAGAACCTGATTGCATA
CAGTTAGAAACTGAGAAGCAAGAAAAGAAAATTATCACTGACATACATAAAGAAGACCCGGTGGACAAAA
AGCCTATGAGGGATAAAAATGTCATGAATTTTATCAATAAAGACAGTCCTTTATCCTGGAACGATATGTT
TAAACCCAGTATAATACAACCACCGCAGTTAATTTCTGAAAACTCATTTGACCAGAGCAGTCAAAAAAAA
TCGAGATCGACAGGATTCAAGAATCCATTAAGACCAGCGTTGAAAAAGGAAAGTTCTTTTGATGAACTTC
AAAATAATTCTATATCTCAAGAGAGAAGTTTGGAAATGATAAATGAAAACGAAAAGAAGAAAATGCAATT
TGGAGAAAAGATTGCTGTTTTGACGCAAAGACCTAGCTTCACTGAATTGCAGAATGACCAAGATGACAGT
AACTTGAATCCCCATAATGGTGTGAAAGTCAAGATACCGATTTGCTTAAGCAAAGAACAAGAAAGTATCA
TCAAGTTGGCGGAAAATGGCCACAACATTTTTTATACAGGGAGTGCCGGTACCGGTAAATCCATTCTTTT
ACGTGAAATGATAAAAGTTTTAAAAGGCATATATGGTAGGGAGAATGTTGCAGTCACTGCTTCCACGGGT
TTAGCTGCTTGTAATATCGGTGGTATAACCATACACTCGTTCGCTGGTATAGGATTAGGAAAAGGTGATG
CGGATAAACTCTATAAAAAAGTTCGTAGGTCTCGAAAGCACCTAAGGCGCTGGGAAAATATTGGTGCTTT
GGTTGTCGATGAAATATCAATGTTAGACGCAGAACTGCTTGATAAACTCGATTTCATAGCTAGAAAAATA
CGGAAAAATCATCAACCCTTCGGTGGAATTCAACTCATCTTCTGTGGCGATTTTTTCCAGTTACCGCCAG
TATCAAAAGATCCTAATAGACCAACTAAGTTTGCTTTCGAATCCAAGGCTTGGAAAGAAGGTGTAAAGAT
GACGATTATGCTACAAAAGGTTTTTAGACAGCGAGGCGATGTTAAGTTCATTGACATGTTGAATCGGATG
AGACTAGGCAATATTGATGATGAAACAGAAAGAGAGTTCAAGAAGCTTTCTAGACCATTGCCAGACGATG
AAATTATTCCCGCGGAACTTTATAGTACCAGAATGGAAGTAGAAAGGGCCAATAATTCAAGGCTAAGTAA
ATTGCCAGGCCAGGTGCATATTTTTAATGCAATCGATGGCGGTGCTTTGGAAGACGAAGAGTTAAAGGAA
AGGCTGTTACAAAATTTTTTAGCTCCAAAGGAATTACATTTGAAAGTTGGCGCTCAGGTTATGATGGTAA
AAAATCTAGACGCAACATTAGTTAATGGATCCCTTGGTAAAGTCATCGAATTCATGGATCCAGAAACATA
TTTTTGCTATGAGGCGCTAACAAACGATCCATCTATGCCTCCAGAAAAACTCGAGACTTGGGCAGAAAAC
CCTTCAAAACTAAAAGCTGCAATGGAGAGGGAGCAAAGTGATGGGGAAGAAAGTGCGGTAGCTAGTCGCA
AATCTTCAGTGAAGGAGGGATTTGCTAAGAGTGATATAGGTGAGCCGGTCTCTCCCCTAGATTCCTCAGT
TTTTGACTTCATGAAGAGAGTCAAGACAGATGACGAAGTTGTGCTGGAAAATATAAAACGCAAGGAACAA
CTGATGCAGACCATACATCAAAACTCTGCAGGAAAACGAAGGTTACCTCTCGTGAGATTCAAAGCTTCTG
ATATGAGTACGAGGATGGTGCTTGTCGAGCCGGAGGATTGGGCGATAGAAGACGAAAATGAAAAGCCACT
GGTATCAAGGGTTCAATTACCGCTAATGCTTGCCTGGTCACTATCCATTCACAAATCTCAGGGTCAGACA
CTTCCAAAAGTTAAAGTGGATTTACGTAGAGTATTCGAAAAGGGTCAGGCGTACGTTGCCCTTTCTAGAG
CTGTTTCAAGAGAAGGACTACAGGTGTTAAATTTTGACAGAACTAGGATCAAAGCACATCAAAAGGTAAT
TGATTTTTATCTTACTTTATCTTCAGCCGAAAGTGCCTATAAGCAACTTGAGGCAGATGAGCAAGTGAAA
AAAAGGAAGTTAGACTACGCACCAGGCCCTAAATATAAGGCTAAATCCAAGTCAAAGTCAAATTCTCCAG
CACCCATATCAGCGACCACACAATCTAATAATGGTATCGCAGCGATGTTGCAAAGACACAGTAGGAAGAG
ATTTCAGTTGAAAAAAGAGTCTAATAGTAATCAAGTTCATTCATTGGTTTCCGACGAACCTCGTGGTCAG
GATACCGAAGACCACATCTTAGAATAAGTCGACAAGCTTGCGGCCGCACTCGAGCACCACCACCACCACC
ACTGAGATCCGGCTGCTAACAAAGCCCGAAAGGAAGCTGAGTTGGCTGCTGCCACCGCTGAGCAATAACT
AGCATAACCCCTTGGGGCCTCTAAACGGGTCTTGAGGGGTTTTTTGCTGAAAGGAGGAACTATATCCGGA
TTGGCGAATGGG
[124 nt withheld, positions 3793-3916]
C
[91 nt withheld, positions 3918-4008]
A
[49 nt withheld, positions 4010-4058]
CCTTTGACGTTGGAGTCCACGTTCTTT
[37 nt withheld, positions 4086-4122]
ACCCTATCTCGGTCTATTCTTTTGATTTATAAGGGATTTTGCCGATTTCGGCCTATTGGTTAAAAAATGA
GCTGATTTAACAAAAATTTAACGCGAATTTTAACAAAATATTAACGCTTACAATTTAGGTGGCACTTTTC
GGGGAAATGTGCGCGGAACCCCTATTTGTTTATTTTTCTAAATACATTCAAATATGTATCCGCTCATGAA
TTAATTCTTAGAAAAACTCATCGAGCATCAAATGAAACTGCAATTTATTCATATCAGGATTATCAATACC
ATATTTTTGAAAAAGCCGTTTCTGTAATGAAGGAGAAAACTCACCGAGGCAGTTCCATAGGATGGCAAGA
TCCTGGTATCGGTCTGCGATTCCGACTCGTCCAACATCAATACAACCTATTAATTTCCCCTCGTCAAAAA
TAAGGTTATCAAGTGAGAAATCACCATGAGTGACGACTGAATCCGGTGAGAATGGCAAAAGTTTATGCAT
TTCTTTCCAGACTTGTTCAACAGGCCAGCCATTACGCTCGTCATCAAAATCACTCGCATCAACCAAACCG
TTATTCATTCGTGATTGCGCCTGAGCGAGACGAAATACGCGATCGCTGTTAAAAGGACAATTACAAACAG
GAATCGAATGCAACCGGCGCAGGAACACTGCCAGCGCATCAACAATATTTTCACCTGAATCAGGATATTC
TTCTAATACCTGGAATGCTGTTTTCCCGGGGATCGCAGTGGTGAGTAACCATGCATCATCAGGAGTACGG
ATAAAATGCTTGATGGTCGGAAGAGGCATAAATTCCGTCAGCCAGTTTAGTCTGACCATCTCATCTGTAA
CATCATTGGCAACGCTACCTTTGCCATGTTTCAGAAACAACTCTGGCGCATCGGGCTTCCCATACAATCG
ATAGATTGTCGCACCTGATTGCCCGACATTATCGCGAGCCCATTTATACCCATATAAATCAGCATCCATG
TTGGAATTTAATCGCGGCCTAGAGCAAGACGTTTCCCGTTGAATATGGCTCATAACACCCCTTGTATTAC
TGTTTATGTAAGCAGACAGTTTTATTGTTCATGACCAAAATCCCTTAACGTGAGTTTTCGTTCCACTGAG
CGTCAGACCCCGTAGAAAAGATCAAAGGATCTTCTTGAGATCCTTTTTTTCTGCGCGTAATCTGCTGCTT
GCAAACAAAAAAACCACCGCTACCAGCGGTGGTTTGTTTGCCGGATCAAGAGCTACCAACTCTTTTTCCG
AAGGTAACTGGCTTCAGCAGAGCGCAGATACCAAATACTGTCCTTCTAGTGTAGCCGTAGTTAGGCCACC
ACTTCAAGAACTCTGTAGCACCGCCTACATACCTCGCTCTGCTAATCCTGTTACCAGTGGCTGCTGCCAG
TGGCGATAAGTCGTGTCTTACCGGGTTGGACTCAAGACGATAGTTACCGGATAAGGCGCAGCGGTCGGGC
TGAACGGGGGGTTCGTGCACACAGCCCAGCTTGGAGCGAACGACCTACACCGAACTGAGATACCTACAGC
GTGAGCTATGAGAAAGCGCCACGCTTCCCGAAGGGAGAAAGGCGGACAGGTATCCGGTAAGCGGCAGGGT
CGGAACAGGAGAGCGCACGAGGGAGCTTCCAGGGGGAAACGCCTGGTATCTTTATAGTCCTGTCGGGTTT
CGCCACCTCTGACTTGAGCGTCGATTTTTGTGATGCTCGTCAGGGGGGCGGAGCCTATGGAAAAACGCCA
GCAACGCGGCCTTTTTACGGTTCCTGGCCTTTTGCTGGCCTTTTGCTCACATGTTCTTTCCTGCGTTATC
CCCTGATTCTGTGGATAACCGTATTACCGCCTTTGAGTGAGCTGATACCGCTCGCCGCAGCCGAACGACC
GAGCGCAGCGAGTCAGTGAGCGAGGAAGCGGAAGAGCGCCTGATGCGGTATTTTCTCCTTACGCATCTGT
GCGGTATTTCACACCGCAATGGTGCACTCTCAGTACAATCTGCTCTGATGCCGCATAGTTAAGCCAGTAT
ACACTCCGCTATCGCTACGTGACTGGGTCATGGCTGCGCCCCGACACCCGCCAACACCCGCTGACGCGCC
CTGACGGGCTTGTCTGCTCCCGGCATCCGCTTACAGACAAGCTGTGACCGTCTCCGGGAGCTGCATGTGT
CAGAGGTTTTCACCGTCATCACCGAAACGCGCGAGGCAGCTGCGGTAAAGCTCATCAGCGTGGTCGTGAA
GCGATTCACAGATGTCTGCCTGTTCATCCGCGTCCAGCTCGTTGAGTTTCTCCAGAAGCGTTAATGTCTG
GCTTCTGATAAAGCGGGCCATGTTAAGGGCGGTTTTTTCCTGTTTGGTCACTGATGCCTCCGTGTAAGGG
GGATTTCTGTTCATGGGGGTAATGATACCGATGAAACGAGAGAGGATGCTCACGATACGGGTTACTGATG
ATGAACATGCCCGGTTACTGGAACGTTGTGAGGGTAAACAACTGGCGGTATGGATGCGGCGGGACCAGAG
AAAAATCACTCAGGGTCAATGCCAGCGCTTCGTTAATACAGATGTAGGTGTTCCACAGGGTAGCCAGCAG
CATCCTGCGATGCAGATCCGGAACATAATGGTGCAGGGCGCTGACTTCCGCGTTTCCAGACTTTACGAAA
CACGGAAACCGAAGACCATTCATGTTGTTGCTCAGGTCGCAGACGTTTTGCAGCAGCAGTCGCTTCACGT
TCGCTCGCGTATCGGTGATTCATTCTGCTAACCAGTAAGGCAACCCCGCCAGCCTAGCCGGGTCCTCAAC
GACAGGAGCACGATCATGCGCACCCGTGGGGCCGCCATGCCGGCGATAATGGCCTGCTTCTCGCCGAAAC
GTTTGGTGGCGGGACCAGTGACGAAGGCTTGAGCGAGGGCGTGCAAGATTCCGAATACCGCAAGCGACAG
GCCGATCATCGTCGCGCTCCAGCGAAAGCGGTCCTCGCCGAAAATGACCCAGAGCGCTGCCGGCACCTGT
CCTACGAGTTGCATGATAAAGAAGACAGTCATAAGTGCGGCGACGATAGTCATGCCCCGCGCCCACCGGA
AGGAGCTGACTGGGTTGAAGGCTCTCAAGGGCATCGGTCGAGATCCCGGTGCCTAATGAGTGAGCTAACT
TACATTAATTGCGTTGCGCTCACTGCCCGCTTTCCAGTCGGGAAACCTGTCGTGCCAGCTGCATTAATGA
ATCGGCCAACGCGCGGGGAGAGGCGGTTTGCGTATTGGGCGCCAGGGTGGTTTTTCTTTTCACCAGTGAG
ACGGGCAACAGCTGATTGCCCTTCACCGCCTGGCCCTGAGAGAGTTGCAGCAAGCGGTCCACGCTGGTTT
GCCCCAGCAGGCGAAAATCCTGTTTGATGGTGGTTAACGGCGGGATATAACATGAGCTGTCTTCGGTATC
GTCGTATCCCACTACCGAGATATCCGCACCAACGCGCAGCCCGGACTCGGTAATGGCGCGCATTGCGCCC
AGCGCCATCTGATCGTTGGCAACCAGCATCGCAGTGGGAACGATGCCCTCATTCAGCATTTGCATGGTTT
GTTGAAAACCGGACATGGCACTCCAGTCGCCTTCCCGTTCCGCTATCGGCTGAATTTGATTGCGAGTGAG
ATATTTATGCC
Features (pLannotate 1.2.2; 21 found; start..end, strand, type, name):
    602..679     -  promoter       lacI promoter: lacI
    687..966     -  CDS            TcR (fragment): tetracycline efflux protein; tet; confers resistance to tetracycline
    988..1006    +  promoter       T7 promoter: promoter for bacteriophage T7 RNA polymerase
   1007..1031    +  protein_bind   lac operator: The lac repressor binds to the lac operator to inhibit transcription in E. coli. This inhibition can be relieved by adding lactose or isopropyl-β-D-thiogalactopyranoside (IPTG). lac repressor encoded by lacI
   1046..1068    +  RBS            RBS: efficient ribosome binding site from bacteriophage T7 gene 10 (Olins and Rangwala, 1989)
   1087..1103    +  CDS            capTEV™ (fragment): composite tag for in vivo biotinylation, TEV protease cleavage, and 6xHis tagging
   1114..1131    +  CDS            thrombin site: thrombin recognition and cleavage site
   1135..3594    +  CDS            PIF1: PIF1_YEAST - Also known as TST1. Experimental evidence at protein level: Swiss-Prot protein existence level 1. DNA-dependent ATPase and 5'-3' DNA helicase required for the maintenance of both mitochondrial and nuclear genome stability. Efficiently unwinds G-quadruplex (G4) DNA structures and forked RNA-DNA hybrids. Appears to move along DNA in single nucleotide or base pair steps, powered by hydrolysis of 1 molecule of ATP. Processes at an unwinding rate of about 75 bp/s. Resolves G4 structures, preventing replication pausing and double-strand breaks (DSBs) at G4 motifs. Involved in the mainte
   3625..3642    +  CDS            9xHis (fragment): 9xHis affinity tag
   3652..3701    +  CDS            SET1 (fragment): solubility-enhancement tag derived from T7 phage gene 10B
   3709..3756    +  terminator     T7 terminator: transcription terminator for bacteriophage T7 RNA polymerase
   3793..4221    +  rep_origin     f1 ori (sequence partly withheld): f1 bacteriophage origin of replication; arrow indicates direction of (+) strand synthesis
   4274..4331    +  promoter       AmpR promoter (fragment): bla
   4340..5155    -  CDS            KanR: aminoglycoside phosphotransferase; aph(3')-Ia; confers resistance to kanamycin in bacteria or G418 (Geneticin®) in eukaryotes
   5277..5865    +  rep_origin     ori: high-copy-number ColE1/pMB1/pBR322/pUC origin of replication
   6051..6190    -  misc_feature   bom: basis of mobility region from pBR322
   6292..6483    -  CDS            rop: Rop protein, which maintains plasmids at low copy number; rop
   6500..6880    +  CDS            YPB1_ECOLX: Protein predicted: Swiss-Prot protein existence level 4. From Escherichia coli.
   6952..7243    -  CDS            TcR (fragment): tetracycline efflux protein; tet; confers resistance to tetracycline
   7258..7279    -  protein_bind   CAP binding site: CAP binding activates transcription in the presence of cAMP. E. coli catabolite activator protein
   7292..601     -  CDS            lacI (across the origin): lac repressor; lacI; The lac repressor binds to the lac operator to inhibit transcription in E. coli. This inhibition can be relieved by adding lactose or isopropyl-β-D-thiogalactopyranoside (IPTG).
