[The description below was written by a language model from this plasmid's Addgene catalogue record and pLannotate feature annotations shown in this document.]
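Description:
pET28b-His tagged nuclear Pif1 is a bacterial expression plasmid of about 7.8 kb, built on the Novagen pET28b(+) backbone for producing the nuclear isoform of the Saccharomyces cerevisiae Pif1 helicase in E. coli. It is selected with kanamycin through an aph(3')-Ia resistance gene. It replicates from a pBR322-type ColE1 origin accompanied by the bom region and the rop gene, consistent with its listing as a low-copy plasmid. An f1 origin is also present, along with short tetracycline-resistance gene fragments that are backbone remnants rather than functional markers.

The insert, cloned between NdeI and SalI, encodes Pif1p lacking its first 40 residues (Pif1-delta40). This form corresponds to the nuclear rather than the mitochondrial version of this 5'-3' DNA helicase and DNA-dependent ATPase. Transcription is driven by a T7 promoter with an adjacent lac operator, followed by the T7 gene 10 ribosome binding site and ended by the T7 terminator. The plasmid-borne lacI gene supplies repressor, so expression stays off until induced with IPTG in a host that provides T7 RNA polymerase. The vector's N-terminal 6xHis tag and thrombin cleavage site sit directly upstream of the PIF1 coding region, allowing metal-affinity purification and optional tag removal. A vector-derived His-tag sequence is also annotated downstream of the insert. The record describes only an N-terminal tag, so this downstream sequence is presumably not translated as part of the protein.

The depositor sequence and the repository's sequencing result show the same features in the same order and differ by only a few nucleotides in length. The plasmid is intended for making recombinant nuclear Pif1p, and the associated work concerned the removal of telomerase from telomeric DNA by the helicase.
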