Addgene plasmid #65047: pET28b-His tagged nuclear Pif1
Purpose: expression of the nuclear form of Pif1p (Pif1p-delta40), Nterminal His tag
Depositing lab: Jean-Baptiste Boulé & Virgina Zakian. Depositing organization: Princeton University. Publication: The yeast Pif1p helicase removes telomerase from telomeric DNA. Boule JB, Vega LR, Zakian VA. Nature. 2005 Nov 3;438(7064):57-61. Epub 2005 Aug 24. 10.1038/nature04091 PubMed 16121131.
Backbone
  Vector backbone: pET28b(+)
  Backbone manufacturer: novagen
  Backbone size w/o insert (bp): 5254
  Total vector size (bp): 7777
  Vector type: Bacterial Expression
Growth in bacteria
  Bacterial resistance: Kanamycin, 50 μg/mL
  Growth temperature: 37°C
  Growth strain: DH5alpha
  Copy number: Low Copy
Gene/Insert
  Gene/Insert name: Yeast Pif1, nuclear form, N-terminal 6x His-tag (alt name: yPIF1delta40)
  Species: S. cerevisiae (budding yeast)
  Insert size (bp): 2523
  GenBank ID: NM_001182420
  Entrez Gene: PIF1 (a.k.a. YML061C, TST1)
  Promoter: T7 promoter
  Tag / fusion protein: histag (N terminal on insert)
  Cloning method: Restriction Enzyme; 5′ cloning site NdeI (not destroyed); 3′ cloning site SalI (not destroyed)
  Sequencing primers: 5′ TAATACGACTCACTATAGGG; 3′ GCTAGTTATTGCTCAGCGG
Terms and licenses: Academic/Nonprofit Terms; Industry Terms: Not Available to Industry
How to cite: pET28b-His tagged nuclear Pif1 was a gift from Jean-Baptiste Boulé & Virgina Zakian (Addgene plasmid # 65047 ; http://n2t.net/addgene:65047 ; RRID:Addgene_65047)
